>Addgene plasmid #75285 | pUC57-LbNOX | addgene full sequence | sequence record 258257 | Addgene NGS Result
CGGTGAAAACCTCTGACACATGCAGCTCCCGGAGACGGTCACAGCTTGTCTGTAAGCGGATGCCGGGAGC
AGACAAGCCCGTCAGGGCGCGTCAGCGGGTGTTGGCGGGTGTCGGGGCTGGCTTAACTATGCGGCATCAG
AGCAGATTGTACTGAGAGTGCACCATATGCGGTGTGAAATACCGCACAGATGCGTAAGGAGAAAATACCG
CATCAGGCGCCATTCGCCATTCAGGCTGCGCAACTGTTGGGAAGGGCGATCGGTGCGGGCCTCTTCGCTA
TTACGCCAGCTGGCGAAAGGGGGATGTGCTGCAAGGCGATTAAGTTGGGTAACGCCAGGGTTTTCCCAGT
CACGACGTTGTAAAACGACGGCCAGTGAAGCGGCCGCATGAAGGTCACCGTGGTCGGATGCACCCATGCC
GGCACCTTCGCCATCAAGCAAATCCTCGCTGAGCACCCTGACGCCGAGGTCACCGTCTACGAGAGGAACG
ATGTGATCTCCTTCCTGTCCTGTGGCATCGCCCTCTACCTGGGCGGAAAAGTGGCCGATCCCCAAGGCCT
CTTCTACAGCTCCCCTGAAGAACTGCAGAAGCTGGGCGCTAATGTGCAGATGAACCACAACGTGCTGGCC
ATCGACCCTGACCAAAAGACCGTCACAGTCGAGGACCTCACCAATCACGCCCAGACCACCGAGTCCTACG
ACAAACTGGTGATGACCTCCGGAAGCTGGCCTATCGTGCCCAAAATCCCCGGCATCGACAGCGATAGGGT
GAAGCTCTGCAAGAATTGGGCCCACGCCCAGGCTCTGATTGAGGACGCCAAGGAGGCCAAGAGGATCACC
GTCATCGGCGCCGGATACATCGGAGCCGAACTGGCCGAGGCCTACTCCACAACAGGCCACGACGTCACCC
TGATTGACGCCATGGCTAGGGTCATGCCCAAGTACTTCGATGCCGACTTCACCGACGTCATCGAACAGGA
CTACAGGGACCATGGCGTGCAACTCGCTCTGGGCGAGACAGTGGAGAGCTTCACCGACAGCGCCACCGGC
CTCACAATCAAGACAGACAAGAACTCCTATGAGACCGACCTGGCCATCCTCTGCATTGGCTTTAGGCCCA
ACACAGACCTGCTGAAAGGCAAAGTGGACATGGCCCCTAACGGCGCCATCATTACCGACGACTACATGAG
GTCCAGCAACCCTGATATTTTCGCTGCTGGCGACTCCGCCGCCGTCCATTACAACCCCACACACCAAAAC
GCCTACATTCCCCTCGCTACCAACGCCGTCAGGCAGGGAATCCTCGTCGGAAAGAACCTCGTCAAGCCCA
CAGTGAAGTACATGGGAACCCAGTCCAGCTCCGGACTGGCCCTCTATGACAGGACAATTGTCTCCACAGG
CCTCACACTGGCCGCCGCCAAGCAACAAGGCCTCAATGCCGAGCAGGTCATCGTGGAGGACAACTATAGG
CCCGAGTTCATGCCTTCCACCGAGCCCGTCCTCATGAGCCTGGTCTTCGACCCCGATACACACAGAATCC
TGGGAGGCGCCCTGATGTCCAAATACGACGTGTCCCAGAGCGCTAATACCCTGTCCGTCTGCATCCAGAA
CGAGAACACCATCGATGACCTGGCCATGGTGGACATGCTGTTCCAGCCCAATTTCGACAGGCCCTTCAAC
TACCTGAACATTCTCGCCCAGGCTGCCCAAGCTAAAGTGGCCCAATCCGTCAACGCTGGTGGATCTGGTG
GATCTGGTGGATCTATGGATTACAAGGATGACGATGACAAGTAAACGCGTCTTGGCTCGAGCATGGTCAT
AGCTGTTTCCTGTGTGAAATTGTTATCCGCTCACAATTCCACACAACATACGAGCCGGAAGCATAAAGTG
TAAAGCCTGGGGTGCCTAATGAGTGAGCTAACTCACATTAATTGCGTTGCGCTCACTGCCCGCTTTCCAG
TCGGGAAACCTGTCGTGCCAGCTGCATTAATGAATCGGCCAACGCGCGGGGAGAGGCGGTTTGCGTATTG
GGCGCTCTTCCGCTTCCTCGCTCACTGACTCGCTGCGCTCGGTCGTTCGGCTGCGGCGAGCGGTATCAGC
TCACTCAAAGGCGGTAATACGGTTATCCACAGAATCAGGGGATAACGCAGGAAAGAACATGTGAGCAAAA
GGCCAGCAAAAGGCCAGGAACCGTAAAAAGGCCGCGTTGCTGGCGTTTTTCCATAGGCTCCGCCCCCCTG
ACGAGCATCACAAAAATCGACGCTCAAGTCAGAGGTGGCGAAACCCGACAGGACTATAAAGATACCAGGC
GTTTCCCCCTGGAAGCTCCCTCGTGCGCTCTCCTGTTCCGACCCTGCCGCTTACCGGATACCTGTCCGCC
TTTCTCCCTTCGGGAAGCGTGGCGCTTTCTCATAGCTCACGCTGTAGGTATCTCAGTTCGGTGTAGGTCG
TTCGCTCCAAGCTGGGCTGTGTGCACGAACCCCCCGTTCAGCCCGACCGCTGCGCCTTATCCGGTAACTA
TCGTCTTGAGTCCAACCCGGTAAGACACGACTTATCGCCACTGGCAGCAGCCACTGGTAACAGGATTAGC
AGAGCGAGGTATGTAGGCGGTGCTACAGAGTTCTTGAAGTGGTGGCCTAACTACGGCTACACTAGAAGAA
CAGTATTTGGTATCTGCGCTCTGCTGAAGCCAGTTACCTTCGGAAAAAGAGTTGGTAGCTCTTGATCCGG
CAAACAAACCACCGCTGGTAGCGGTGGTTTTTTTGTTTGCAAGCAGCAGATTACGCGCAGAAAAAAAGGA
TCTCAAGAAGATCCTTTGATCTTTTCTACGGGGTCTGACGCTCAGTGGAACGAAAACTCACGTTAAGGGA
TTTTGGTCATGAGATTATCAAAAAGGATCTTCACCTAGATCCTTTTAAATTAAAAATGAAGTTTTAAATC
AATCTAAAGTATATATGAGTAAACTTGGTCTGACAGTTAGAAAAACTCATCGAGCATCAAATGAAACTGC
AATTTATTCATATCAGGATTATCAATACCATATTTTTGAAAAAGCCGTTTCTGTAATGAAGGAGAAAACT
CACCGAGGCAGTTCCATAGGATGGCAAGATCCTGGTATCGGTCTGCGATTCCGACTCGTCCAACATCAAT
ACAACCTATTAATTTCCCCTCGTCAAAAATAAGGTTATCAAGTGAGAAATCACCATGAGTGACGACTGAA
TCCGGTGAGAATGGCAAAAGTTTATGCATTTCTTTCCAGACTTGTTCAACAGGCCAGCCATTACGCTCGT
CATCAAAATCACTCGCATCAACCAAACCGTTATTCATTCGTGATTGCGCCTGAGCGAGACGAAATACGCG
ATCGCTGTTAAAAGGACAATTACAAACAGGAATCGAATGCAACCGGCGCAGGAACACTGCCAGCGCATCA
ACAATATTTTCACCTGAATCAGGATATTCTTCTAATACCTGGAATGCTGTTTTCCCAGGGATCGCAGTGG
TGAGTAACCATGCATCATCAGGAGTACGGATAAAATGCTTGATGGTCGGAAGAGGCATAAATTCCGTCAG
CCAGTTTAGTCTGACCATCTCATCTGTAACATCATTGGCAACGCTACCTTTGCCATGTTTCAGAAACAAC
TCTGGCGCATCGGGCTTCCCATACAATCGATAGATTGTCGCACCTGATTGCCCGACATTATCGCGAGCCC
ATTTATACCCATATAAATCAGCATCCATGTTGGAATTTAATCGCGGCCTAGAGCAAGACGTTTCCCGTTG
AATATGGCTCATACTCTTCCTTTTTCAATATTATTGAAGCATTTATCAGGGTTATTGTCTCATGAGCGGA
TACATATTTGAATGTATTTAGAAAAATAAACAAATAGGGGTTCCGCGCACATTTCCCCGAAAAGTGCCAC
CTGACGTCTAAGAAACCATTATTATCATGACATTAACCTATAAAAATAGGCGTATCACGAGGCCCTTTCG
TCTCGCGCGTTTCGGTGATGA
Features (pLannotate 1.2.2; 12 found; start..end, strand, type, name):
    118..217     +  misc_feature   bom (fragment): basis of mobility region from pBR322
    223..379     -  CDS            lacZα (fragment): LacZα fragment of β-galactosidase; lacZ fragment
    388..1704    +  CDS            nox: NAOX_ENTFA - Experimental evidence at protein level: Swiss-Prot protein existence level 1. Catalyzes the four-electron reduction of molecular oxygen to water. From Enterococcus faecalis (strain ATCC 700802 / V583).
   1768..1791    +  CDS            FLAG: FLAG® epitope tag, followed by an enterokinase cleavage site
   1840..1856    -  protein_bind   lac operator: The lac repressor binds to the lac operator to inhibit transcription in E. coli. This inhibition can be relieved by adding lactose or isopropyl-β-D-thiogalactopyranoside (IPTG). lac repressor encoded by lacI
   1864..1894    -  promoter       lac promoter: promoter for the E. coli lac operon
   1909..1930    -  protein_bind   CAP binding site: CAP binding activates transcription in the presence of cAMP. E. coli catabolite activator protein
   1943..2035    -  CDS            lacI (fragment): lac repressor; lacI; The lac repressor binds to the lac operator to inhibit transcription in E. coli. This inhibition can be relieved by adding lactose or isopropyl-β-D-thiogalactopyranoside (IPTG).
   2218..2806    -  rep_origin     ori: high-copy-number ColE1/pMB1/pBR322/pUC origin of replication
   2977..3792    -  CDS            KanR: aminoglycoside phosphotransferase; aph(3')-Ia; confers resistance to kanamycin in bacteria or G418 (Geneticin®) in eukaryotes
   3793..3897    -  promoter       AmpR promoter: bla
   3992..16      +  CDS            rop (fragment) (across the origin): Rop protein, which maintains plasmids at low copy number; rop
