[The description below was written by a language model from this plasmid's Addgene catalogue record and pLannotate feature annotations shown in this document.]
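Description:
pUC57-LbNOX is a bacterial cloning and storage plasmid built on the pUC57 backbone. It carries a human codon-optimized open reading frame for LbNOX, the water-forming NADH oxidase of Lactobacillus brevis. The plasmid replicates in E. coli from the high-copy ColE1/pUC origin. Selection is with kanamycin, through an aminoglycoside phosphotransferase gene (aph(3')-Ia) that the annotation places downstream of the bla (AmpR) promoter. Remnants of the lac region (CAP binding site, lac promoter and operator, a lacZα fragment) flank the cloning site, along with small fragments of lacI, bom and rop.

The insert sits between intact NotI and MluI sites, so it can be excised as a cassette. It encodes the oxidase followed by a linker and a C-terminal FLAG epitope for detection. The automated annotation labels the coding region by homology to the Enterococcus faecalis NADH oxidase, which catalyses the four-electron reduction of oxygen to water. The catalogue identifies the gene as the L. brevis enzyme. The insert runs in the opposite orientation to the lac promoter, and no mammalian promoter or polyadenylation signal is annotated, so the plasmid is a sequence source rather than an expression vector. The sequenced record is 4,011 nt, somewhat shorter than the 4,131 bp catalogue total.

LbNOX is used to raise the NAD+/NADH ratio in mammalian cells. The depositors state that their original work used a doxycycline-inducible Tet3G system that they cannot distribute because of licence restrictions. They recommend subcloning the LbNOX sequence into an expression vector of the user's choice.
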