Addgene plasmid #75285: pUC57-LbNOX
Purpose: This plasmid contains human codon optimized sequence of LbNOX which is a water-forming NADH oxidase that can be used to increase NAD+/NADH ratio in mammalian cells.
Depositing lab: Vamsi Mootha. Depositing organization: Massachusetts General Hospital. Publication: Complementation of mitochondrial electron transport chain by manipulation of the NAD+/NADH ratio. Titov DV, Cracan V, Goodman RP, Peng J, Grabarek Z, Mootha VK. Science. 2016 Apr 8;352(6282):231-5. doi: 10.1126/science.aad4017. Epub 2016 Apr 7. PubMed 27124460.
Backbone
  Vector backbone: pUC57
  Backbone size w/o insert (bp): 2710
  Total vector size (bp): 4131
Growth in bacteria
  Bacterial resistance: Kanamycin, 50 μg/mL
  Growth temperature: 37°C
  Growth strain: DH5alpha
  Copy number: High Copy
Gene/Insert
  Gene/Insert name: LbNOX (alt name: H2O-forming NADH oxidase from Lactobacillus brevis)
  Species: Lactobacillus brevis
  Insert size (bp): 1421
  Mutation: Human codon optimized
  Tag / fusion protein: C-terminal FLAG tag with linker (C terminal on insert)
  Cloning method: Restriction Enzyme; 5′ cloning site NotI (not destroyed); 3′ cloning site MluI (not destroyed)
  Sequencing primers: 5′ TGT AAA ACG ACG GCC AGT; 3′ CAG GAA ACA GCT ATG AC
Terms and licenses: Academic/Nonprofit Terms; Industry Terms: Not Available to Industry
Depositor comments: In our original publication we express LbNOX in mammalian cells using a Tet3G dox-inducible system from Clontech. We cannot distribute those exact plasmids due to Clontech license restrictions. We recommend that investigators subclone this LbNOX sequence into their preferred expression system.
How to cite: pUC57-LbNOX was a gift from Vamsi Mootha (Addgene plasmid # 75285 ; http://n2t.net/addgene:75285 ; RRID:Addgene_75285)
