>Addgene plasmid #75285 | pUC57-LbNOX | depositor partial sequence | sequence record 142415 | NotI-LbNOX-FLAG-MluI
GCGGCCGCATGAAGGTCACCGTGGTCGGATGCACCCATGCCGGCACCTTCGCCATCAAGCAAATCCTCGC
TGAGCACCCTGACGCCGAGGTCACCGTCTACGAGAGGAACGATGTGATCTCCTTCCTGTCCTGTGGCATC
GCCCTCTACCTGGGCGGAAAAGTGGCCGATCCCCAAGGCCTCTTCTACAGCTCCCCTGAAGAACTGCAGA
AGCTGGGCGCTAATGTGCAGATGAACCACAACGTGCTGGCCATCGACCCTGACCAAAAGACCGTCACAGT
CGAGGACCTCACCAATCACGCCCAGACCACCGAGTCCTACGACAAACTGGTGATGACCTCCGGAAGCTGG
CCTATCGTGCCCAAAATCCCCGGCATCGACAGCGATAGGGTGAAGCTCTGCAAGAATTGGGCCCACGCCC
AGGCTCTGATTGAGGACGCCAAGGAGGCCAAGAGGATCACCGTCATCGGCGCCGGATACATCGGAGCCGA
ACTGGCCGAGGCCTACTCCACAACAGGCCACGACGTCACCCTGATTGACGCCATGGCTAGGGTCATGCCC
AAGTACTTCGATGCCGACTTCACCGACGTCATCGAACAGGACTACAGGGACCATGGCGTGCAACTCGCTC
TGGGCGAGACAGTGGAGAGCTTCACCGACAGCGCCACCGGCCTCACAATCAAGACAGACAAGAACTCCTA
TGAGACCGACCTGGCCATCCTCTGCATTGGCTTTAGGCCCAACACAGACCTGCTGAAAGGCAAAGTGGAC
ATGGCCCCTAACGGCGCCATCATTACCGACGACTACATGAGGTCCAGCAACCCTGATATTTTCGCTGCTG
GCGACTCCGCCGCCGTCCATTACAACCCCACACACCAAAACGCCTACATTCCCCTCGCTACCAACGCCGT
CAGGCAGGGAATCCTCGTCGGAAAGAACCTCGTCAAGCCCACAGTGAAGTACATGGGAACCCAGTCCAGC
TCCGGACTGGCCCTCTATGACAGGACAATTGTCTCCACAGGCCTCACACTGGCCGCCGCCAAGCAACAAG
GCCTCAATGCCGAGCAGGTCATCGTGGAGGACAACTATAGGCCCGAGTTCATGCCTTCCACCGAGCCCGT
CCTCATGAGCCTGGTCTTCGACCCCGATACACACAGAATCCTGGGAGGCGCCCTGATGTCCAAATACGAC
GTGTCCCAGAGCGCTAATACCCTGTCCGTCTGCATCCAGAACGAGAACACCATCGATGACCTGGCCATGG
TGGACATGCTGTTCCAGCCCAATTTCGACAGGCCCTTCAACTACCTGAACATTCTCGCCCAGGCTGCCCA
AGCTAAAGTGGCCCAATCCGTCAACGCTGGTGGATCTGGTGGATCTGGTGGATCTATGGATTACAAGGAT
GACGATGACAAGTAAACGCGT
