>Addgene plasmid #75285 | pUC57-LbNOX | addgene partial sequence | sequence record 147216 | M13pUC-Fwd 5'-CCCAGTCACGACGTTGTAAAACG-3'
TCGGATGCACCCATGCCGGCACCTTCGCCATCAAGCAAATCCTCGCTGAGCACCCTGACGCCGAGGTCAC
CGTCTACGAGAGGAACGATGTGATCTCCTTCCTGTCCTGTGGCATCGCCCTCTACCTGGGCGGAAAAGTG
GCCGATCCCCAAGGCCTCTTCTACAGCTCCCCTGAAGAACTGCAGAAGCTGGGCGCTAATGTGCAGATGA
ACCACAACGTGCTGGCCATCGACCCTGACCAAAAGACCGTCACAGTCGAGGACCTCACCAATCACGCCCA
GACCACCGAGTCCTACGACAAACTGGTGATGACCTCCGGAAGCTGGCCTATCGTGCCCAAAATCCCCGGC
ATCGACAGCGATAGGGTGAAGCTCTGCAAGAATTGGGCCCACGCCCAGGCTCTGATTGAGGACGCCAAGG
AGGCCAAGAGGATCACCGTCATCGGCGCCGGATACATCGGAGCCGAACTGGCCGAGGCCTACTCCACAAC
AGGCCACGACGTCACCCTGATTGACGCCATGGCTAGGGTCATGCCCAAGTACTTCGATGCCGACTTCACC
GACGTCATCGAACAGGACTACAGGGACCATGGCGTGCAACTCGCTCTGGGCGAGACAGTGGAGAGCTTCA
CCGACAGCGCCACCGGCCTCACAATCAAGACAGACAAGAACTCCTATGAGACCGACCTGGCCATCCTCTG
CATTGGCTTTAGGCCCAACACAGACCTGC
