>Addgene plasmid #75285 | pUC57-LbNOX | addgene partial sequence | sequence record 147220 | M13pUC-Rev 5'-AGCGGATAACAATTTCACACAGG-3'
AGACGCGTTTACTTGTCATCGTCATCCTTGTAATCCATAGATCCACCAGATCCACCAGATCCACCAGCGT
TGACGGATTGGGCCACTTTAGCTTGGGCAGCCTGGGCGAGAATGTTCAGGTAGTTGAAGGGCCTGTCGAA
ATTGGGCTGGAACAGCATGTCCACCATGGCCAGGTCATCGATGGTGTTCTCGTTCTGGATGCAGACGGAC
AGGGTATTAGCGCTCTGGGACACGTCGTATTTGGACATCAGGGCGCCTCCCAGGATTCTGTGTGTATCGG
GGTCGAAGACCAGGCTCATGAGGACGGGCTCGGTGGAAGGCATGAACTCGGGCCTATAGTTGTCCTCCAC
GATGACCTGCTCGGCATTGAGGCCTTGTTGCTTGGCGGCGGCCAGTGTGAGGCCTGTGGAGACAATTGTC
CTGTCATAGAGGGCCAGTCCGGAGCTGGACTGGGTTCCCATGTACTTCACTGTGGGCTTGACGAGGTTCT
TTCCGACGAGGATTCCCTGCCTGACGGCGTTGGTAGCGAGGGGAATGTAGGCGTTTTGGTGTGTGGGGTT
GTAATGGACGGCGGCGGAGTCGCCAGCAGCGAAAATATCAGGGTTGCTGGACCTCATGTAGTCGTCGGTA
ATGATGGCGCCGTTAGGGGCCATGTCCACTTTGCCTTTCAGCAGGTCTGTGTTGGGCCTAAAGCCAATGC
AGAGGATGGCCAGGTCGGTC
